>Addgene plasmid #156930 | pD649-HAsp-SEMA4F-Fc(DAPA)-AviTag-6xHis | depositor full sequence | sequence record 302969 | Full Sequence
TTTCAATATTATTGAAGCATTTATCAGGGTTATTGTCTCATGAGCGGATACATATTTGAATGTATTTAGA
AAAATAAACAAATAGGGGTCAGTGTTACAACCAATTAACCAATTCTGAACATTATCGCGAGCCCATTTAT
ACCTGAATATGGCTCATAACACCCCTTGCTCATGACCAAAATCCCTTAACGTGAGTTACGCGCGCGTCGT
TCCACTGAGCGTCAGACCCCGTAGAAAAGATCAAAGGATCTTCTTGAGATCCTTTTTTTCTGCGCGTAAT
CTGCTGCTTGCAAACAAAAAAACCACCGCTACCAGCGGTGGTTTGTTTGCCGGATCAAGAGCTACCAACT
CTTTTTCCGAAGGTAACTGGCTTCAGCAGAGCGCAGATACCAAATACTGTTCTTCTAGTGTAGCCGTAGT
TAGCCCACCACTTCAAGAACTCTGTAGCACCGCCTACATACCTCGCTCTGCTAATCCTGTTACCAGTGGC
TGCTGCCAGTGGCGATAAGTCGTGTCTTACCGGGTTGGACTCAAGACGATAGTTACCGGATAAGGCGCAG
CGGTCGGGCTGAACGGGGGGTTCGTGCACACAGCCCAGCTTGGAGCGAACGACCTACACCGAACTGAGAT
ACCTACAGCGTGAGCTATGAGAAAGCGCCACGCTTCCCGAAGGGAGAAAGGCGGACAGGTATCCGGTAAG
CGGCAGGGTCGGAACAGGAGAGCGCACGAGGGAGCTTCCAGGGGGAAACGCCTGGTATCTTTATAGTCCT
GTCGGGTTTCGCCACCTCTGACTTGAGCGTCGATTTTTGTGATGCTCGTCAGGGGGGCGGAGCCTATGGA
AAAACGCCAGCAACGCGGCCTTTTTACGGTTCCTGGCCTTTTGCTGGCCTTTTGCTCACATGTTCTTTCC
TGCGTTATCCCCTGATTCTGTGGATAACCGTATTACCGCCTTTGAGTGAGCTGATACCGCTCGCCGCAGC
CGAACGACCGAGCGCAGCGAGTCAGTGAGCGAGGAAGCGGAAGGCGAGAGTAGGGAACTGCCAGGCATCA
AACTAAGCAGAAGGCCCCTGACGGATGGCCTTTTTGCGTTTCTACAAACTCTTTCTGTGTTGTAAAACGA
CGGCCAGTCTTAAGCTCGGGCCCCCTGGGCGGTTCTGATAACGAGTAATCGTTAATCCGCAAATAACGTA
AAAACCCGCTTCGGCGGGTTTTTTTATGGGGGGAGTTTAGGGAAAGAGCATTTGTCAGAATATTTAAGGG
CGCCTGTCACTTTGCTTGATATATGAGAATTATTTAACCTTATAAATGAGAAAAAAGCAACGCACTTTAA
ATAAGATACGTTGCTTTTTCGATTGATGAACACCTATAATTAAACTATTCATCTATTATTTATGATTTTT
TGTATATACAATATTTCTAGTTTGTTAAAGAGAATTAAGAAAATAAATCTCGAAAATAATAAAGGGAAAA
TCAGTTTTTGATATCAAAATTATACATGTCAACGATAATACAAAATATAATACAAACTATAAGATGTTAT
CAGTATTTATTATCATTTAGAATAAATTTTGTGTCGCCCTTAATTGTGAGCGGATAACAATTACGAGCTT
CATGCACAGTGGCGTTGACTCAATATTGGCCATTAGCCATATTATTCATTGGTTATATAGCATAAATCAA
TATTGGCTATTGGCCATTGCATACGTTGTATCTATATCATAATATGTACATTTATATTGGCTCATGTCCA
ATATGACCGCCATGTTGGCATTGATTATTGACTAGTTATTAATAGTAATCAATTACGGGGTCATTAGTTC
ATAGCCCATATATGGAGTTCCGCGTTACATAACTTACGGTAAATGGCCCGCCTGGCTGACCGCCCAACGA
CCCCCGCCCATTGACGTCAATAATGACGTATGTTCCCATAGTAACGCCAATAGGGACTTTCCATTGACGT
CAATGGGTGGAGTATTTACGGTAAACTGCCCACTTGGCAGTACATCAAGTGTATCATATGCCAAGTACGC
CCCCTATTGACGTCAATGACGGTAAATGGCCCGCCTGGCATTATGCCCAGTACATGACCTTATGGGACTT
TCCTACTTGGCAGTACATCTACGTATTAGTCATCGCTATTACCATGGTGATGCGGTTTTGGCAGTACATC
AATGGGCGTGGATAGCGGTTTGACTCACGGGGATTTCCAAGTCTCCACCCCATTGACGTCAATGGGAGTT
TGTTTTGGCACCAAAATCAACGGGACTTTCCAAAATGTCGTAACAACTCCGCCCCATTGACGCAAATGGG
CGGTAGGCGTGTACGGTGGGAGGTCTATATAAGCAGAGCTCGTTTAGTGAACCGTCAGATCGCCTGGAGA
CGCCATCCACGCTGTTTTGACCTCCATAGAAGACACCGGGACCGATCCAGCCTCCGCGGCCGGGAACGGT
GCATTGGAACGCGGATTCCCCGTGCCAAGAGTGACGTAAGTACCGCCTATAGAGTCTATAGGCCCACCCC
CTTGGCTTCGTTAGAACGCGGCTACAATTAATACATAACCTTATGTATCATACACATACGATTTAGGTGA
CACTATAGAATAACATCCACTTTGCCTTTCTCTCCACAGGTGTCCACTCCCAGGTCCAACTGCACCTCGG
TTCTATCGAAAACGCGCCTGCTAGCGCCACCATGAAGACCATCATTGCCCTGAGCTACATCTTCTGCCTG
GTGTTCGCTGCGGCCGCCAGAGTTCCTAGAAGCGTGCCAAGAACCAGCCTGCCTATCAGCGAGGCCGATA
GCTGCCTGACCAGATTTGCCGTGCCTCACACCTACAACTACAGCGTGCTGCTGGTGGACCCTGCCAGCCA
CACACTGTATGTGGGCGCCAGAGATACCATCTTCGCCCTGAGCCTGCCTTTTAGCGGCGAGCGGCCTAGA
AGAATCGACTGGATGGTGCCCGAGGCTCACCGGCAGAACTGTAGAAAGAAGGGCAAGAAAGAGGACGAGT
GCCACAACTTCGTGCAGATCCTGGCCATTGCCAACGCCAGCCATCTGCTGACCTGTGGCACCTTCGCCTT
CGATCCTAAGTGCGGCGTGATCGACGTGTCCAGATTCCAGCAGGTCGAGCGGCTGGAAAGCGGCAGAGGC
AAGTGTCCTTTTGAGCCCGCTCAGAGATCTGCCGCTGTTATGGCAGGCGGAGTGCTGTATGCCGCCACCG
TGAAGAATTACCTGGGCACCGAGCCTATCATCACCAGAGCTGTTGGCAGAGCCGAGGACTGGATCAGAAC
CGACACACTGCCCAGCTGGCTGAATGCCCCTGCTTTTGTGGCTGCCGTGGCTCTGTCTCCTGCCGAATGG
GGAGATGAGGATGGCGACGACGAGATCTACTTCTTCTTCACCGAAACCTCCAGAGCCTTCGACAGCTACG
AGCGGATCAAGGTGCCAAGAGTGGCCAGAGTGTGTGCCGGCGATCTCGGCGGAAGAAAGACACTGCAGCA
GCGGTGGACCACCTTCCTGAAAGCCGATCTGCTGTGCCCTGGACCTGAACACGGTAGAGCTAGTTCCGTG
CTGCAGGATGTGGCTGTGCTGAGGCCTGAACTTGGAGCCGGAACACCCATCTTCTACGGCATCTTCAGCA
GCCAGTGGGAGGGCGCCACAATCTCTGCCGTGTGTGCCTTCAGACCCCAAGACATCAGGACCGTGCTGAA
CGGCCCTTTCAGAGAGCTGAAGCACGACTGCAACAGAGGCCTGCCTGTGGTGGACAACGATGTGCCTCAG
CCTAGACCTGGCGAGTGCATCACCAACAACATGAAGCTGCGGCACTTCGGCAGCAGCCTGTCTCTGCCTG
ATAGAGTGCTGACCTTTATCCGGGATCACCCTCTGATGGACCGGCCTGTGTTTCCCGCTGATGGACACCC
TCTGCTGGTCACCACAGATACCGCCTACCTGAGAGTGGTGGCCCACAGAGTGACAAGCCTGAGCGGCAAA
GAATACGACGTGCTGTATCTGGGCACAGAGGACGGCCATCTGCACAGAGCCGTTAGAATTGGCGCCCAGC
TGAGCGTGCTGGAAGATCTGGCTCTGTTCCCTGAGCCACAGCCTGTGGAAAACATGAAGTTGTACCATAG
CTGGCTGCTCGTGGGCAGCAGAACCGAAGTGACCCAAGTGAACACCACCAACTGCGGCAGACTGCAGAGC
TGCTCCGAGTGTATCCTGGCTCAGGACCCTGTGTGCGCCTGGTCCTTTAGACTGGATGAATGTGTGGCCC
ACGCCGGCGAGCATAGAGGACTGGTGCAGGATATTGAGAGCGCCGATGTGTCCAGCCTGTGTCCTAAAGA
GCCCGGCGAAAGACCCGTGGTGTTTGAAGTGCCTGTGGCCACTGCTGCTCACGTGGTGTTGCCTTGTTCT
CCTAGCTCTGCCTGGGCCAGCTGTGTGTGGCATCAACCTAGCGGAGTGACCGCTCTGACCCCTAGAAGAG
ATGGCCTGGAAGTGGTGGTTACCCCTGGCGCCATGGGAGCCTATGCCTGCGAATGTCAAGAAGGCGGAGC
AGCCCACGTGGTGGCCGCTTATTCTCTTGTGTGGGGCAGCCAGAGAGATGCCCCTAGCAGAGCCCATACC
GTTGGCGCGCCGGGCGGCGACAAGACCCACACCTGCCCCCCCTGCCCAGCTCCAGAACTGCTGGGAGGGC
CTTCCGTGTTCCTGTTCCCCCCCAAGCCCAAGGACACCCTGATGATCAGCAGGACCCCCGAGGTGACCTG
CGTGGTGGTGGCCGTGTCCCACGAGGACCCAGAGGTGAAGTTCAACTGGTACGTGGACGGCGTGGAGGTG
CACAACGCCAAGACCAAGCCCAGAGAGGAGCAGTACAACAGCACCTACAGGGTGGTGTCCGTGCTGACCG
TGCTGCACCAGGACTGGCTGAACGGCAAAGAATACAAGTGCAAAGTCTCCAACAAGGCCCTGGCTGCCCC
AATCGAAAAGACAATCAGCAAGGCCAAGGGCCAGCCACGGGAGCCCCAGGTGTACACCCTGCCCCCCAGC
CGGGAGGAGATGACCAAGAACCAGGTGTCCCTGACCTGTCTGGTGAAGGGCTTCTACCCCAGCGATATCG
CCGTGGAGTGGGAGAGCAACGGCCAGCCCGAGAACAACTACAAGACCACCCCCCCAGTGCTGGACAGCGA
CGGCAGCTTCTTCCTGTACAGCAAGCTGACCGTGGACAAGTCCAGGTGGCAGCAGGGCAACGTGTTCAGC
TGCAGCGTGATGCACGAGGCCCTGCACAACCACTACACCCAGAAGTCCCTGAGCCTGAGCCCCGGCGGCA
GCGGTCTTAATGATATTTTCGAGGCTCAGAAGATTGAGTGGCATGAACACCACCACCATCACCACTAAGG
CCGGCCTGTAGTCACTGGCACAACGCGTTACCCGGTAAGCCAATCGGGTATACACGGTCGTCATACTGCA
GACAGGGTTCTTCTACTTTGCAAGATAGTCTTGAGTAGTAAAATAAATAGATAGAGAAAATCAGCCTCGA
CTGTGCCTTCTAGTTGCCAGCCATCTGTTGTTTGCCCCTCCCCCGTGCCTTCCTTGACCCTGGAAGGTGC
CACTCCCACTGTCCTTTCCTAATAAAATGAGGAAATTGCATCACAACACTCAACCCTATCTCGGTCTATT
CTTTTGATTTATAAGGGATTTTGCCGATTTCGGCCTATTGGTTAAAAAATGAGCTGATTTAACAAAAATT
TAACGCGAATTAATTCTGTGGAATGTGTGTCAGTTAGGGTGTGGAAAGTCCCCAGGCTCCCCAGCAGGCA
GAAGTATGCAAAGCATGCATCTCAATTAGTCAGCAACCAGGTGTGGAAAGTCCCCAGGCTCCCCAGCAGG
CAGAAGTATGCAAAGCATGCATCTCAATTAGTCAGCAACCATAGTCCCGCCCCTAACTCCGCCCATCCCG
CCCCTAACTCCGCCCAGTTCCGCCCATTCTCCGCCCCATGGCTGACTAATTTTTTTTATTTATGCAGAGG
CCGAGGCCGCCTCTGCCTCTGAGCTATTCCAGAAGTAGTGAGGAGGCTTTTTTGGAGGCCTAGGCTTTTG
CAAAAAGCTCCCGGGAGCTTGTATATCCATTTTCGGATCTGATCAGCACGTGTTGACAATTAATCATCGG
CATAGTATATCGGCATAGTATAATACGACAAGGTGAGGAACTAAACCATGACCGAGTACAAGCCCACGGT
GCGCCTCGCCACCCGCGACGACGTCCCCAGGGCCGTACGCACCCTCGCCGCCGCGTTCGCCGACTACCCC
GCCACGCGCCACACCGTCGATCCGGACCGCCACATCGAGCGGGTCACCGAGCTGCAAGAACTCTTCCTCA
CGCGCGTCGGGCTCGACATCGGCAAGGTGTGGGTCGCGGACGACGGCGCCGCGGTGGCGGTCTGGACCAC
GCCGGAGAGCGTCGAAGCGGGGGCGGTGTTCGCCGAGATCGGCCCGCGCATGGCCGAGTTGAGCGGTTCC
CGGCTGGCCGCGCAGCAACAGATGGAAGGCCTCCTGGCGCCGCACCGGCCCAAGGAGCCCGCGTGGTTCC
TGGCCACCGTCGGCGTCTCGCCCGACCACCAGGGCAAGGGTCTGGGCAGCGCCGTCGTGCTCCCCGGAGT
GGAGGCGGCCGAGCGCGCCGGGGTGCCCGCCTTCCTGGAGACATCCGCGCCCCGCAACCTCCCCTTCTAC
GAGCGGCTCGGCTTCACCGTCACCGCCGACGTCGAGGTGCCCGAAGGACCGCGCACCTGGTGCATGACCC
GCAAGCCCGGTGCCTGACACGTGCTACGAGATTTCGATTCCACCGCCGCCTTCTATGAAAGGTTGGGCTT
CGGAATCGTTTTCCGGGACGCCGGCTGGATGATCCTCCAGCGCGGGGATCTCATGCTGGAGTTCTTCGCC
CACCCCAACTTGTTTATTGCAGCTTATAATGGTTACAAATAAAGCAATAGCATCACAAATTTCACAAATA
AAGCATTTTTTTCACTGCATTCTAGTTGTGGTTTGTCCAAACTCATCAATGTATCTTATCATGTCTGTAT
ACCGTCGACCTCTAGCTAGAGCTTGGCGTAATCATGGTCATTACCAATGCTTAATCAGTGAGGCACCTAT
CTCAGCGATCTGTCTATTTCGTTCATCCATAGTTGCCTGACTCCCCGTCGTGTAGATAACTACGATACGG
GAGGGCTTACCATCTGGCCCCAGCGCTGCGATGATACCGCGAGAACCACGCTCACCGGCTCCGGATTTAT
CAGCAATAAACCAGCCAGCCGGAAGGGCCGAGCGCAGAAGTGGTCCTGCAACTTTATCCGCCTCCATCCA
GTCTATTAATTGTTGCCGGGAAGCTAGAGTAAGTAGTTCGCCAGTTAATAGTTTGCGCAACGTTGTTGCC
ATCGCTACAGGCATCGTGGTGTCACGCTCGTCGTTTGGTATGGCTTCATTCAGCTCCGGTTCCCAACGAT
CAAGGCGAGTTACATGATCCCCCATGTTGTGCAAAAAAGCGGTTAGCTCCTTCGGTCCTCCGATCGTTGT
CAGAAGTAAGTTGGCCGCAGTGTTATCACTCATGGTTATGGCAGCACTGCATAATTCTCTTACTGTCATG
CCATCCGTAAGATGCTTTTCTGTGACTGGTGAGTACTCAACCAAGTCATTCTGAGAATAGTGTATGCGGC
GACCGAGTTGCTCTTGCCCGGCGTCAATACGGGATAATACCGCGCCACATAGCAGAACTTTAAAAGTGCT
CATCATTGGAAAACGTTCTTCGGGGCGAAAACTCTCAAGGATCTTACCGCTGTTGAGATCCAGTTCGATG
TAACCCACTCGTGCACCCAACTGATCTTCAGCATCTTTTACTTTCACCAGCGTTTCTGGGTGAGCAAAAA
CAGGAAGGCAAAATGCCGCAAAAAAGGGAATAAGGGCGACACGGAAATGTTGAATACTCATATTCTTCCT
T
Features (pLannotate 1.2.2; 21 found; start..end, strand, type, name):
    119..143     -  CDS            KanR (fragment): aminoglycoside phosphotransferase; aph(3')-Ia; confers resistance to kanamycin
    254..842     +  rep_origin     ori: high-copy-number ColE1/pMB1/pBR322/pUC origin of replication
   1067..1084    +  terminator     rrnB T2 terminator (fragment): transcription terminator T2 from the E. coli rrnB gene
   1109..1128    -  CDS            lacZα (fragment): LacZα fragment of β-galactosidase; lacZ fragment
   1584..1600    +  protein_bind   lac operator: The lac repressor binds to the lac operator to inhibit transcription in E. coli. This inhibition can be relieved by adding lactose or isopropyl-β-D-thiogalactopyranoside (IPTG). lac repressor encoded by lacI
   1843..2146    +  enhancer       CMV enhancer: human cytomegalovirus immediate early enhancer
   2147..2350    +  promoter       CMV promoter: human cytomegalovirus (CMV) immediate early promoter
   2486..2529    +  intron         CMV intron (fragment): modified intron A from human cytomegalovirus
   2581..2599    +  promoter       SP6 promoter: promoter for bacteriophage SP6 RNA polymerase
   2603..2640    +  CDS            IgH signal sequence (fragment): signal sequence from the mouse immunoglobulin heavy chain variable region
   2749..4623    +  CDS            Sema4f (fragment): SEM4F_RAT - Experimental evidence at protein level: Swiss-Prot protein existence level 1. Probable cell surface receptor that regulates oligodendroglial precursor cell migration (By similarity). Might also regulate differentiation of oligodendroglial precursor cells (PubMed:21945643). Has growth cone collapse activity against retinal ganglion-cell axons (PubMed:10051670). From Rattus norvegicus (Rat).
   4639..5316    +  CDS            IGHG1 (fragment): IGHG1_HUMAN - Experimental evidence at protein level: Swiss-Prot protein existence level 1. Constant region of immunoglobulin heavy chains. Immunoglobulins, also known as antibodies, are membrane-bound or secreted glycoproteins produced by B lymphocytes. In the recognition phase of humoral immunity, the membrane-bound immunoglobulins serve as receptors which, upon binding of a specific antigen, trigger the clonal expansion and differentiation of B lymphocytes into immunoglobulins- secreting plasma cells. Secreted immunoglobulins mediate the effector phase of humoral immunity, which results in
   5531..5642    +  polyA_signal   bGH poly(A) signal: bovine growth hormone polyadenylation signal
   5643..5751    +  rep_origin     f1 ori (fragment): f1 bacteriophage origin of replication; arrow indicates direction of (+) strand synthesis
   5765..6094    +  promoter       SV40 promoter: SV40 enhancer and early promoter
   6142..6189    +  promoter       EM7 promoter: synthetic bacterial promoter&nbsp
   6208..6807    +  CDS            PuroR (fragment): puromycin N-acetyltransferase; pac from Streptomyces; confers resistance to puromycin
   6817..6942    +  CDS            ble (fragment): BLE_KLEPN - Experimental evidence at protein level: Swiss-Prot protein existence level 1. Binding protein with a strong affinity to the bleomycin family of antibiotics. Binds to CL990; an antimitotic-antibiotic compound. From Klebsiella pneumoniae.
   6937..7058    +  polyA_signal   SV40 poly(A) signal: SV40 polyadenylation signal
   7111..7971    -  CDS            AmpR: β-lactamase; bla; confers resistance to ampicillin, carbenicillin, and related antibiotics
   7974..89      -  promoter       AmpR promoter (fragment) (across the origin): bla
