[The description below was written by a language model from this plasmid's Addgene catalogue record and pLannotate feature annotations shown in this document.]
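Description:
pD649-HAsp-SEMA4F-Fc(DAPA)-AviTag-6xHis is a mammalian expression plasmid of about 8 kb, built on the pD649 backbone, for producing the extracellular domain of human semaphorin 4F (SEMA4F) as a secreted Fc fusion protein. It is propagated in E. coli as a high-copy plasmid through a ColE1/pUC-type origin and selected with ampicillin via a complete β-lactamase gene. The feature table also shows an SV40 early promoter/EM7 promoter unit driving a puromycin N-acetyltransferase coding sequence, followed by an SV40 polyadenylation signal. This could allow puromycin selection in mammalian cells, although the catalogue entry does not list a mammalian marker. Short kanamycin-resistance, lacZα, ble and f1 ori fragments appear to be backbone remnants.

The expression cassette uses the CMV enhancer and immediate-early promoter followed by a CMV intron A fragment, with an SP6 promoter just upstream of the open reading frame. As the name indicates, an N-terminal HA signal peptide directs secretion; the annotation software labels a fragment in this region as an immunoglobulin heavy chain signal sequence. The 1,875 bp SEMA4F ectodomain, cloned between preserved NotI and AscI sites, is matched by the software to the rat orthologue, but the record states that it is human. It is fused in frame to a human IgG1 Fc carrying the D265A and P329A (DAPA) substitutions, which are generally used to reduce Fc effector interactions. An AviTag for site-specific biotinylation and a 6xHis tag for purification follow, and a bGH polyadenylation signal ends the cassette. The plasmid belongs to a collection used to map interactions among human cell-surface proteins. The depositor notes that some members of this collection may carry an IS4-like transposase insertion upstream of the CMV promoter.
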