Addgene plasmid #156930: pD649-HAsp-SEMA4F-Fc(DAPA)-AviTag-6xHis
Purpose: Mammalian expression of cell-surface protein extracellular domain fused to Fc(DAPA)-Avi-6xHis. Protein is secreted from cells.
Depositing lab: Chris Garcia. Depositing organization: Stanford University. Publication: A Human IgSF Cell-Surface Interactome Reveals a Complex Network of Protein-Protein Interactions. Wojtowicz WM, Vielmetter J, Fernandes RA, Siepe DH, Eastman CL, Chisholm GB, Cox S, Klock H, Anderson PW, Rue SM, Miller JJ, Glaser SM, Bragstad ML, Vance J, Lam AW, Lesley SA, Zinn K, Garcia KC. Cell. 2020 Aug 20;182(4):1027-1043.e17. doi: 10.1016/j.cell.2020.07.025. PubMed 32822567.
Backbone
  Vector backbone: pD649
  Backbone size w/o insert (bp): 6106
  Vector type: Mammalian Expression
Growth in bacteria
  Bacterial resistance: Ampicillin, 100 μg/mL
  Growth temperature: 37°C
  Growth strain: DH5alpha
  Copy number: High Copy
Gene/Insert
  Gene/Insert name: SEMA4F (alt name: SEM4F)
  Species: H. sapiens (human)
  Insert size (bp): 1875
  Mutation: Fc region of human IgG contains D265A and P329A mutations (DAPA)
  Entrez Gene: SEMA4F (a.k.a. SEMAM, SEMAW, M-SEMA, PRO2353, m-Sema-M)
  Promoter: CMV/SP6
  Tag / fusion protein: Fc(DAPA)-AviTag-6xHis (C terminal on backbone)
  Cloning method: Restriction Enzyme; 5′ cloning site GCGGCCGC (not destroyed); 3′ cloning site GGCGCGCC (not destroyed)
  Sequencing primers: 5′ ATTTAGGTGACACTATAG; 3′ CACGTACCAGTTGAACTTCACC
Resource information
  A portion of this plasmid was derived from a plasmid made by: synthesis by ThermoFisher
Terms and licenses: Academic/Nonprofit Terms; Industry Terms: Not Available to Industry
Depositor comments: Some plasmids in this collection may have an IS4-like element ISVsa5 family transposase upstream of the CMV promoter.
How to cite: pD649-HAsp-SEMA4F-Fc(DAPA)-AviTag-6xHis was a gift from Chris Garcia (Addgene plasmid # 156930 ; http://n2t.net/addgene:156930 ; RRID:Addgene_156930)
