>Addgene plasmid #156930 | pD649-HAsp-SEMA4F-Fc(DAPA)-AviTag-6xHis | depositor partial sequence | sequence record 302970 | insert (extracellular domain)
AGAGTTCCTAGAAGCGTGCCAAGAACCAGCCTGCCTATCAGCGAGGCCGATAGCTGCCTGACCAGATTTG
CCGTGCCTCACACCTACAACTACAGCGTGCTGCTGGTGGACCCTGCCAGCCACACACTGTATGTGGGCGC
CAGAGATACCATCTTCGCCCTGAGCCTGCCTTTTAGCGGCGAGCGGCCTAGAAGAATCGACTGGATGGTG
CCCGAGGCTCACCGGCAGAACTGTAGAAAGAAGGGCAAGAAAGAGGACGAGTGCCACAACTTCGTGCAGA
TCCTGGCCATTGCCAACGCCAGCCATCTGCTGACCTGTGGCACCTTCGCCTTCGATCCTAAGTGCGGCGT
GATCGACGTGTCCAGATTCCAGCAGGTCGAGCGGCTGGAAAGCGGCAGAGGCAAGTGTCCTTTTGAGCCC
GCTCAGAGATCTGCCGCTGTTATGGCAGGCGGAGTGCTGTATGCCGCCACCGTGAAGAATTACCTGGGCA
CCGAGCCTATCATCACCAGAGCTGTTGGCAGAGCCGAGGACTGGATCAGAACCGACACACTGCCCAGCTG
GCTGAATGCCCCTGCTTTTGTGGCTGCCGTGGCTCTGTCTCCTGCCGAATGGGGAGATGAGGATGGCGAC
GACGAGATCTACTTCTTCTTCACCGAAACCTCCAGAGCCTTCGACAGCTACGAGCGGATCAAGGTGCCAA
GAGTGGCCAGAGTGTGTGCCGGCGATCTCGGCGGAAGAAAGACACTGCAGCAGCGGTGGACCACCTTCCT
GAAAGCCGATCTGCTGTGCCCTGGACCTGAACACGGTAGAGCTAGTTCCGTGCTGCAGGATGTGGCTGTG
CTGAGGCCTGAACTTGGAGCCGGAACACCCATCTTCTACGGCATCTTCAGCAGCCAGTGGGAGGGCGCCA
CAATCTCTGCCGTGTGTGCCTTCAGACCCCAAGACATCAGGACCGTGCTGAACGGCCCTTTCAGAGAGCT
GAAGCACGACTGCAACAGAGGCCTGCCTGTGGTGGACAACGATGTGCCTCAGCCTAGACCTGGCGAGTGC
ATCACCAACAACATGAAGCTGCGGCACTTCGGCAGCAGCCTGTCTCTGCCTGATAGAGTGCTGACCTTTA
TCCGGGATCACCCTCTGATGGACCGGCCTGTGTTTCCCGCTGATGGACACCCTCTGCTGGTCACCACAGA
TACCGCCTACCTGAGAGTGGTGGCCCACAGAGTGACAAGCCTGAGCGGCAAAGAATACGACGTGCTGTAT
CTGGGCACAGAGGACGGCCATCTGCACAGAGCCGTTAGAATTGGCGCCCAGCTGAGCGTGCTGGAAGATC
TGGCTCTGTTCCCTGAGCCACAGCCTGTGGAAAACATGAAGTTGTACCATAGCTGGCTGCTCGTGGGCAG
CAGAACCGAAGTGACCCAAGTGAACACCACCAACTGCGGCAGACTGCAGAGCTGCTCCGAGTGTATCCTG
GCTCAGGACCCTGTGTGCGCCTGGTCCTTTAGACTGGATGAATGTGTGGCCCACGCCGGCGAGCATAGAG
GACTGGTGCAGGATATTGAGAGCGCCGATGTGTCCAGCCTGTGTCCTAAAGAGCCCGGCGAAAGACCCGT
GGTGTTTGAAGTGCCTGTGGCCACTGCTGCTCACGTGGTGTTGCCTTGTTCTCCTAGCTCTGCCTGGGCC
AGCTGTGTGTGGCATCAACCTAGCGGAGTGACCGCTCTGACCCCTAGAAGAGATGGCCTGGAAGTGGTGG
TTACCCCTGGCGCCATGGGAGCCTATGCCTGCGAATGTCAAGAAGGCGGAGCAGCCCACGTGGTGGCCGC
TTATTCTCTTGTGTGGGGCAGCCAGAGAGATGCCCCTAGCAGAGCCCATACCGTT
